Addgene plasmid #121309: pUC57-Kan_FR13_00081611
Purpose: Level 0 Golden-Gate compatible vector
Depositing lab: Sophien Kamoun. Depositing organization: Sainsbury Laboratory, Norwich. Publication: A Clone Resource of Magnaporthe oryzae Effectors That Share Sequence and Structural Similarities Across Host-Specific Lineages. Petit-Houdenot Y, Langner T, Harant A, Win J, Kamoun S. Mol Plant Microbe Interact. 2020 Aug;33(8):1032-1035. doi: 10.1094/MPMI-03-20-0052-A. Epub 2020 Jun 22. PubMed 32460610.
Backbone
  Vector backbone: pUC57-Kan
  Backbone size w/o insert (bp): 2626
  Vector type: Golden Gate
  Selectable markers: lacZ
Growth in bacteria
  Bacterial resistance: Kanamycin, 50 μg/mL
  Growth temperature: 37°C
  Growth strain: DH5alpha
  Copy number: High Copy
Gene/Insert
  Gene/Insert name: FR13_00081611
  Mutation: Magnaporthe oryzae
  Cloning method: Restriction Enzyme; 5′ cloning site EcoRV (unknown if destroyed); 3′ cloning site EcoRV (unknown if destroyed)
  Sequencing primers: 5′ M13Fw; 3′ M13Rv
Terms and licenses: Academic/Nonprofit Terms; Industry Terms: Not Available to Industry
How to cite: pUC57-Kan_FR13_00081611 was a gift from Sophien Kamoun (Addgene plasmid # 121309 ; http://n2t.net/addgene:121309 ; RRID:Addgene_121309)
