[The description below was written by a language model from this plasmid's Addgene catalogue record and pLannotate feature annotations shown in this document.]
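Description:
pUC57-Kan_FR13_00081611 is a small (about 3.0 kb) high-copy E. coli cloning plasmid that serves as a Level 0 module for Golden Gate assembly. It is built on the pUC57-Kan backbone, which replicates from a pUC/ColE1-type origin and is selected with kanamycin through an aph(3')-Ia aminoglycoside phosphotransferase gene, annotated here as lying downstream of the bla (AmpR) promoter. Short remnants of the pBR322 bom region, rop and lacI are also detected, but only as fragments, consistent with ordinary pUC-lineage backbone sequence rather than functional elements.

The insert, FR13_00081611, is a sequence from the fungus Magnaporthe oryzae. The associated publication describes a clone resource of M. oryzae effectors, so the insert is presumably one of those candidate effector genes, although the record gives no further description of the encoded protein. It was placed into the EcoRV site of the backbone and can be sequenced with the standard M13 forward and reverse primers. The feature table does not annotate the insert itself. It shows a gap between a partial lacZα fragment and the lac operator, lac promoter and CAP binding site, which fits an insertion interrupting the lacZα region, and lacZ is listed as the selectable marker. Comparing the full sequence with the stated backbone size suggests an insert of roughly 400 bp. The plasmid carries no eukaryotic promoter, tag or terminator, as expected for a Level 0 part. It is intended as a storage and donor clone from which the effector sequence can be moved by Type IIS restriction-ligation into higher-level expression constructs. The record does not state which Type IIS enzyme or overhangs flank the part.
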