Features (pLannotate 1.2.2; 10 found; start..end, strand, type, name):
    137..236     +  misc_feature   bom (fragment): basis of mobility region from pBR322
    242..399     -  CDS            lacZα (fragment): LacZα fragment of β-galactosidase; lacZ fragment
    864..880     -  protein_bind   lac operator: The lac repressor binds to the lac operator to inhibit transcription in E. coli. This inhibition can be relieved by adding lactose or isopropyl-β-D-thiogalactopyranoside (IPTG). lac repressor encoded by lacI
    888..918     -  promoter       lac promoter: promoter for the E. coli lac operon
    933..954     -  protein_bind   CAP binding site: CAP binding activates transcription in the presence of cAMP. E. coli catabolite activator protein
    967..1059    -  CDS            lacI (fragment): lac repressor; lacI; The lac repressor binds to the lac operator to inhibit transcription in E. coli. This inhibition can be relieved by adding lactose or isopropyl-β-D-thiogalactopyranoside (IPTG).
   1242..1830    -  rep_origin     ori: high-copy-number ColE1/pMB1/pBR322/pUC origin of replication
   2001..2816    -  CDS            KanR: aminoglycoside phosphotransferase; aph(3')-Ia; confers resistance to kanamycin in bacteria or G418 (Geneticin®) in eukaryotes
   2817..2921    -  promoter       AmpR promoter: bla
   3016..35      +  CDS            rop (fragment) (across the origin): Rop protein, which maintains plasmids at low copy number; rop
>Addgene plasmid #121309 | pUC57-Kan_FR13_00081611 | depositor full sequence | sequence record 231381 | pUC57-Kan_FR13_00081611 sequence 3016 bps
TCGCGCGTTTCGGTGATGACGGTGAAAACCTCTGACACATGCAGCTCCCGGAGACGGTCACAGCTTGTCT
GTAAGCGGATGCCGGGAGCAGACAAGCCCGTCAGGGCGCGTCAGCGGGTGTTGGCGGGTGTCGGGGCTGG
CTTAACTATGCGGCATCAGAGCAGATTGTACTGAGAGTGCACCATATGCGGTGTGAAATACCGCACAGAT
GCGTAAGGAGAAAATACCGCATCAGGCGCCATTCGCCATTCAGGCTGCGCAACTGTTGGGAAGGGCGATC
GGTGCGGGCCTCTTCGCTATTACGCCAGCTGGCGAAAGGGGGATGTGCTGCAAGGCGATTAAGTTGGGTA
ACGCCAGGGTTTTCCCAGTCACGACGTTGTAAAACGACGGCCAGTGAATTGACGCGTATTGGGATGGAAC
TTGGTCTCTAAGCTCATTCAGAATTAGTATTAGCTGGTCTATACAAAGAACCTTGCAAAACCATAGTATC
CATAGCACCAATACCAACTTCCATAATTTCCATATTTGGTTGATCCATAGCAGAAGTAATACCATGAGTA
TTATAATATCTATCATCTTTTCTATCTTCATATCTATCTTCAGTATATTTATAACCTGGTGGACCACCTT
CAATTTTACCATTTCTTTCATAAATATCATAAGAACCTTCAGCAGTAATTGGACCAGTATCAGTATTAAT
AGAACCTTGACCACCTTTAACAATAGAAACAGAACCAGCAGATTGACCATTAGCATCCCACAATTTTTTA
TTCAACCATTTTCTACCCATTAGAGACCAAGTTCCATCCCAATGGCGCGCCGAGCTTGGCTCGAGCATGG
TCATAGCTGTTTCCTGTGTGAAATTGTTATCCGCTCACAATTCCACACAACATACGAGCCGGAAGCATAA
AGTGTAAAGCCTGGGGTGCCTAATGAGTGAGCTAACTCACATTAATTGCGTTGCGCTCACTGCCCGCTTT
CCAGTCGGGAAACCTGTCGTGCCAGCTGCATTAATGAATCGGCCAACGCGCGGGGAGAGGCGGTTTGCGT
ATTGGGCGCTCTTCCGCTTCCTCGCTCACTGACTCGCTGCGCTCGGTCGTTCGGCTGCGGCGAGCGGTAT
CAGCTCACTCAAAGGCGGTAATACGGTTATCCACAGAATCAGGGGATAACGCAGGAAAGAACATGTGAGC
AAAAGGCCAGCAAAAGGCCAGGAACCGTAAAAAGGCCGCGTTGCTGGCGTTTTTCCATAGGCTCCGCCCC
CCTGACGAGCATCACAAAAATCGACGCTCAAGTCAGAGGTGGCGAAACCCGACAGGACTATAAAGATACC
AGGCGTTTCCCCCTGGAAGCTCCCTCGTGCGCTCTCCTGTTCCGACCCTGCCGCTTACCGGATACCTGTC
CGCCTTTCTCCCTTCGGGAAGCGTGGCGCTTTCTCATAGCTCACGCTGTAGGTATCTCAGTTCGGTGTAG
GTCGTTCGCTCCAAGCTGGGCTGTGTGCACGAACCCCCCGTTCAGCCCGACCGCTGCGCCTTATCCGGTA
ACTATCGTCTTGAGTCCAACCCGGTAAGACACGACTTATCGCCACTGGCAGCAGCCACTGGTAACAGGAT
TAGCAGAGCGAGGTATGTAGGCGGTGCTACAGAGTTCTTGAAGTGGTGGCCTAACTACGGCTACACTAGA
AGAACAGTATTTGGTATCTGCGCTCTGCTGAAGCCAGTTACCTTCGGAAAAAGAGTTGGTAGCTCTTGAT
CCGGCAAACAAACCACCGCTGGTAGCGGTGGTTTTTTTGTTTGCAAGCAGCAGATTACGCGCAGAAAAAA
AGGATCTCAAGAAGATCCTTTGATCTTTTCTACGGGGTCTGACGCTCAGTGGAACGAAAACTCACGTTAA
GGGATTTTGGTCATGAGATTATCAAAAAGGATCTTCACCTAGATCCTTTTAAATTAAAAATGAAGTTTTA
AATCAATCTAAAGTATATATGAGTAAACTTGGTCTGACAGTTAGAAAAACTCATCGAGCATCAAATGAAA
CTGCAATTTATTCATATCAGGATTATCAATACCATATTTTTGAAAAAGCCGTTTCTGTAATGAAGGAGAA
AACTCACCGAGGCAGTTCCATAGGATGGCAAGATCCTGGTATCGGTCTGCGATTCCGACTCGTCCAACAT
CAATACAACCTATTAATTTCCCCTCGTCAAAAATAAGGTTATCAAGTGAGAAATCACCATGAGTGACGAC
TGAATCCGGTGAGAATGGCAAAAGTTTATGCATTTCTTTCCAGACTTGTTCAACAGGCCAGCCATTACGC
TCGTCATCAAAATCACTCGCATCAACCAAACCGTTATTCATTCGTGATTGCGCCTGAGCGAGACGAAATA
CGCGATCGCTGTTAAAAGGACAATTACAAACAGGAATCGAATGCAACCGGCGCAGGAACACTGCCAGCGC
ATCAACAATATTTTCACCTGAATCAGGATATTCTTCTAATACCTGGAATGCTGTTTTCCCAGGGATCGCA
GTGGTGAGTAACCATGCATCATCAGGAGTACGGATAAAATGCTTGATGGTCGGAAGAGGCATAAATTCCG
TCAGCCAGTTTAGTCTGACCATCTCATCTGTAACATCATTGGCAACGCTACCTTTGCCATGTTTCAGAAA
CAACTCTGGCGCATCGGGCTTCCCATACAATCGATAGATTGTCGCACCTGATTGCCCGACATTATCGCGA
GCCCATTTATACCCATATAAATCAGCATCCATGTTGGAATTTAATCGCGGCCTAGAGCAAGACGTTTCCC
GTTGAATATGGCTCATACTCTTCCTTTTTCAATATTATTGAAGCATTTATCAGGGTTATTGTCTCATGAG
CGGATACATATTTGAATGTATTTAGAAAAATAAACAAATAGGGGTTCCGCGCACATTTCCCCGAAAAGTG
CCACCTGACGTCTAAGAAACCATTATTATCATGACATTAACCTATAAAAATAGGCGTATCACGAGGCCCT
TTCGTC
