>Addgene plasmid #121309 | pUC57-Kan_FR13_00081611 | depositor partial sequence | sequence record 230870 | FR13_00081611
TTGGTCTCTAATGGGTAGAAAATGGTTGAATAAAAAATTGTGGGATGCTAATGGTCAATCTGCTGGTTCT
GTTTCTATTGTTAAAGGTGGTCAAGGTTCTATTAATACTGATACTGGTCCAATTACTGCTGAAGGTTCTT
ATGATATTTATGAAAGAAATGGTAAAATTGAAGGTGGTCCACCAGGTTATAAATATACTGAAGATAGATA
TGAAGATAGAAAAGATGATAGATATTATAATACTCATGGTATTACTTCTGCTATGGATCAACCAAATATG
GAAATTATGGAAGTTGGTATTGGTGCTATGGATACTATGGTTTTGCAAGGTTCTTTGTATAGACCAGCTA
ATACTAATTCTGAATGAGCTTAGAGACCAA
