>Addgene plasmid #121309 | pUC57-Kan_FR13_00081611 | depositor partial sequence | sequence record 230871 | empty_vector
TCGCGCGTTTCGGTGATGACGGTGAAAACCTCTGACACATGCAGCTCCCGGAGACGGTCACAGCTTGTCT
GTAAGCGGATGCCGGGAGCAGACAAGCCCGTCAGGGCGCGTCAGCGGGTGTTGGCGGGTGTCGGGGCTGG
CTTAACTATGCGGCATCAGAGCAGATTGTACTGAGAGTGCACCATATGCGGTGTGAAATACCGCACAGAT
GCGTAAGGAGAAAATACCGCATCAGGCGCCATTCGCCATTCAGGCTGCGCAACTGTTGGGAAGGGCGATC
GGTGCGGGCCTCTTCGCTATTACGCCAGCTGGCGAAAGGGGGATGTGCTGCAAGGCGATTAAGTTGGGTA
ACGCCAGGGTTTTCCCAGTCACGACGTTGTAAAACGACGGCCAGTGAATTGACGCGTATTGGGATATCCC
AATGGCGCGCCGAGCTTGGCTCGAGCATGGTCATAGCTGTTTCCTGTGTGAAATTGTTATCCGCTCACAA
TTCCACACAACATACGAGCCGGAAGCATAAAGTGTAAAGCCTGGGGTGCCTAATGAGTGAGCTAACTCAC
ATTAATTGCGTTGCGCTCACTGCCCGCTTTCCAGTCGGGAAACCTGTCGTGCCAGCTGCATTAATGAATC
GGCCAACGCGCGGGGAGAGGCGGTTTGCGTATTGGGCGCTCTTCCGCTTCCTCGCTCACTGACTCGCTGC
GCTCGGTCGTTCGGCTGCGGCGAGCGGTATCAGCTCACTCAAAGGCGGTAATACGGTTATCCACAGAATC
AGGGGATAACGCAGGAAAGAACATGTGAGCAAAAGGCCAGCAAAAGGCCAGGAACCGTAAAAAGGCCGCG
TTGCTGGCGTTTTTCCATAGGCTCCGCCCCCCTGACGAGCATCACAAAAATCGACGCTCAAGTCAGAGGT
GGCGAAACCCGACAGGACTATAAAGATACCAGGCGTTTCCCCCTGGAAGCTCCCTCGTGCGCTCTCCTGT
TCCGACCCTGCCGCTTACCGGATACCTGTCCGCCTTTCTCCCTTCGGGAAGCGTGGCGCTTTCTCATAGC
TCACGCTGTAGGTATCTCAGTTCGGTGTAGGTCGTTCGCTCCAAGCTGGGCTGTGTGCACGAACCCCCCG
TTCAGCCCGACCGCTGCGCCTTATCCGGTAACTATCGTCTTGAGTCCAACCCGGTAAGACACGACTTATC
GCCACTGGCAGCAGCCACTGGTAACAGGATTAGCAGAGCGAGGTATGTAGGCGGTGCTACAGAGTTCTTG
AAGTGGTGGCCTAACTACGGCTACACTAGAAGAACAGTATTTGGTATCTGCGCTCTGCTGAAGCCAGTTA
CCTTCGGAAAAAGAGTTGGTAGCTCTTGATCCGGCAAACAAACCACCGCTGGTAGCGGTGGTTTTTTTGT
TTGCAAGCAGCAGATTACGCGCAGAAAAAAAGGATCTCAAGAAGATCCTTTGATCTTTTCTACGGGGTCT
GACGCTCAGTGGAACGAAAACTCACGTTAAGGGATTTTGGTCATGAGATTATCAAAAAGGATCTTCACCT
AGATCCTTTTAAATTAAAAATGAAGTTTTAAATCAATCTAAAGTATATATGAGTAAACTTGGTCTGACAG
TTAGAAAAACTCATCGAGCATCAAATGAAACTGCAATTTATTCATATCAGGATTATCAATACCATATTTT
TGAAAAAGCCGTTTCTGTAATGAAGGAGAAAACTCACCGAGGCAGTTCCATAGGATGGCAAGATCCTGGT
ATCGGTCTGCGATTCCGACTCGTCCAACATCAATACAACCTATTAATTTCCCCTCGTCAAAAATAAGGTT
ATCAAGTGAGAAATCACCATGAGTGACGACTGAATCCGGTGAGAATGGCAAAAGTTTATGCATTTCTTTC
CAGACTTGTTCAACAGGCCAGCCATTACGCTCGTCATCAAAATCACTCGCATCAACCAAACCGTTATTCA
TTCGTGATTGCGCCTGAGCGAGACGAAATACGCGATCGCTGTTAAAAGGACAATTACAAACAGGAATCGA
ATGCAACCGGCGCAGGAACACTGCCAGCGCATCAACAATATTTTCACCTGAATCAGGATATTCTTCTAAT
ACCTGGAATGCTGTTTTCCCAGGGATCGCAGTGGTGAGTAACCATGCATCATCAGGAGTACGGATAAAAT
GCTTGATGGTCGGAAGAGGCATAAATTCCGTCAGCCAGTTTAGTCTGACCATCTCATCTGTAACATCATT
GGCAACGCTACCTTTGCCATGTTTCAGAAACAACTCTGGCGCATCGGGCTTCCCATACAATCGATAGATT
GTCGCACCTGATTGCCCGACATTATCGCGAGCCCATTTATACCCATATAAATCAGCATCCATGTTGGAAT
TTAATCGCGGCCTAGAGCAAGACGTTTCCCGTTGAATATGGCTCATACTCTTCCTTTTTCAATATTATTG
AAGCATTTATCAGGGTTATTGTCTCATGAGCGGATACATATTTGAATGTATTTAGAAAAATAAACAAATA
GGGGTTCCGCGCACATTTCCCCGAAAAGTGCCACCTGACGTCTAAGAAACCATTATTATCATGACATTAA
CCTATAAAAATAGGCGTATCACGAGGCCCTTTCGTC
