>Addgene plasmid #121309 | pUC57-Kan_FR13_00081611 | addgene partial sequence | sequence record 238072 | M13-F20 5'-TGTAAAACGACGGCCAGT-3'
TTGGTCTCTAAGCTCATTCAGAATTAGTATTAGCTGGTCTATACAAAGAACCTTGCAAAACCATAGTATC
CATAGCACCAATACCAACTTCCATAATTTCCATATTTGGTTGATCCATAGCAGAAGTAATACCATGAGTA
TTATAATATCTATCATCTTTTCTATCTTCATATCTATCTTCAGTATATTTATAACCTGGTGGACCACCTT
CAATTTTACCATTTCTTTCATAAATATCATAAGAACCTTCAGCAGTAATTGGACCAGTATCAGTATTAAT
AGAACCTTGACCACCTTTAACAATAGAAACAGAACCAGCAGATTGACCATTAGCATCCCACAATTTTTTA
TTCAACCATTTTCTACCCATTAGAGACCAAGTTCCATCCCAATGGCGCGCCGAGCTTGGCTCGAGCATGG
TCATAGCTGTTTCCTGTGTGAAATTGTTATCCGCTCACAATTCCACACAACATACGAGCCGGAAGCATAA
AGTGTAAAGCCTGGGGTGCCTAATGAGTGAGCTAACTCACATTAATTGCGTTGCGCTCACTGCCCGCTTT
CCAGTCGGGAAACCTGTCGTGCCAGCTGCATTAATGAATCGGCCAACGCGCGGGGAGAGGCGGTTTGCGT
ATTGGGCGCTCTTCCGCTTCCTCGCTCACTGACTCGCTGCGCTCGGTCGTTCGGCTGCGGCGAGCGGTAT
CAGCTCACTCAAAGGCGGTAATACGGTTATCCACAGAATCAGGGGATAACGCAGGAAAGAACATGTGAGC
AAAAGGCCAGCAAAAGGCCAGGAACCGTAAAAAGGCCGCGTTGCTGGCGTTTTTCCATAGGCTCCGCCCC
CCTGACGAGCATCACAAAAATCGACGCTCAAGTCAGAGGTGGCGAAACCCGACAGGACTATAAAGATACC
